>Addgene plasmid #168839 | pEntry_SARS-CoV-1-Envelope | addgene full sequence | sequence record 479273 | Addgene NGS Result
TTTCATGGCTTGTTATGACTGTTTTTTTGGGGTACAGTCTATGCCTCGGGCATCCAAGCAGCAAGCGCGT
TACGCCGTGGGTCGATGTTTGATGTTATGGAGCAGCAACGATGTTACGCAGCAGGGCAGTCGCCCTAAAA
CAAAGTTAAACATTATGAGGGAAGCGGTGATCGCCGAAGTATCGACTCAACTATCAGAGGTAGTTGGCGT
CATCGAGCGCCATCTCGAACCGACGTTGCTGGCCGTACATTTGTACGGCTCCGCAGTGGATGGCGGCCTG
AAGCCACACAGTGATATTGATTTGCTGGTTACGGTGACCGTAAGGCTTGATGAAACAACGCGGCGAGCTT
TGATCAACGACCTTTTGGAAACTTCGGCTTCCCCTGGAGAGAGCGAGATTCTCCGCGCTGTAGAAGTCAC
CATTGTTGTGCACGACGACATCATTCCGTGGCGTTATCCAGCTAAGCGCGAACTGCAATTTGGAGAATGG
CAGCGCAATGACATTCTTGCAGGTATCTTCGAGCCAGCCACGATCGACATTGATCTGGCTATCTTGCTGA
CAAAAGCAAGAGAACATAGCGTTGCCTTGGTAGGTCCAGCGGCGGAGGAACTCTTTGATCCGGTTCCTGA
ACAGGATCTATTTGAGGCGCTAAATGAAACCTTAACGCTATGGAACTCGCCGCCCGACTGGGCTGGCGAT
GAGCGAAATGTAGTGCTTACGTTGTCCCGCATTTGGTACAGCGCAGTAACCGGCAAAATCGCGCCGAAGG
ATGTCGCTGCCGACTGGGCAATGGAGCGCCTGCCGGCCCAGTATCAGCCCGTCATACTTGAAGCTAGACA
GGCTTATCTTGGACAAGAAGAAGATCGCTTGGCCTCGCGCGCAGATCAGTTGGAAGAATTTGTCCACTAC
GTGAAAGGCGAGATCACCAAGGTAGTCGGCAAATAACCCTCGAGCCACCCATGACCAAAATCCCTTAACG
TGAGTTACGCGTCGTTCCACTGAGCGTCAGACCCCGTAGAAAAGATCAAAGGATCTTCTTGAGATCCTTT
TTTTCTGCGCGTAATCTGCTGCTTGCAAACAAAAAAACCACCGCTACCAGCGGTGGTTTGTTTGCCGGAT
CAAGAGCTACCAACTCTTTTTCCGAAGGTAACTGGCTTCAGCAGAGCGCAGATACCAAATACTGTTCTTC
TAGTGTAGCCGTAGTTAGGCCACCACTTCAAGAACTCTGTAGCACCGCCTACATACCTCGCTCTGCTAAT
CCTGTTACCAGTGGCTGCTGCCAGTGGCGATAAGTCGTGTCTTACCGGGTTGGACTCAAGACGATAGTTA
CCGGATAAGGCGCAGCGGTCGGGCTGAACGGGGGGTTCGTGCACACAGCCCAGCTTGGAGCGAACGACCT
ACACCGAACTGAGATACCTACAGCGTGAGCTATGAGAAAGCGCCACGCTTCCCGAAGGGAGAAAGGCGGA
CAGGTATCCGGTAAGCGGCAGGGTCGGAACAGGAGAGCGCACGAGGGAGCTTCCAGGGGGAAACGCCTGG
TATCTTTATAGTCCTGTCGGGTTTCGCCACCTCTGACTTGAGCGTCGATTTTTGTGATGCTCGTCAGGGG
GGCGGAGCCTATGGAAAAACGCCAGCAACGCGGCCTTTTTACGGTTCCTGGCCTTTTGCTGGCCTTTTGC
TCACATGTTCTTTCCTGCGTTATCCCCTGATTCTGTGGATAACCGTATTACCGCCTTTGAGTGAGCTGAT
ACCGCTCGCCGCAGCCGAACGACCGAGCGCAGCGAGTCAGTGAGCGAGGAAGCGGAAGAGCGCCCAATAC
GCAAACCGCCTCTCCCCGCGCGTTGGCCGATTCATTAATGCAGCTGGCACGACAGGTTTCCCGACTGGAA
AGCGGGCAGTGAGCGCAACGCAATTAATACGCGTACCGCTAGCCAGGAAGAGTTTGTAGAAACGCAAAAA
GGCCATCCGTCAGGATGGCCTTCTGCTTAGTTTGATGCCTGGCAGTTTATGGCGGGCGTCCTGCCCGCCA
CCCTCCGGGCCGTTGCTTCACAACGTTCAAATCCGCTCCCGGCGGATTTGTCCTACTCAGGAGAGCGTTC
ACCGACAAACAACAGATAAAACGAAAGGCCCAGTCTTCCGACTGAGCCTTTCGTTTTATTTGATGCCTGG
CAGTTCCCTACTCTCGCGTTAACGCTAGCATGGATGTTTTCCCAGTCACGACGTTGTAAAACGACGGCCA
GTCTTAAGCTCGGGCCCCAAATAATGATTTTATTTTGACTGATAGTGACCTGTTCGTTGCAACAAATTGA
TGAGCAATGCTTTTTTATAATGCCAACTTTGTACAAAAAAGCAGAAGGGCCGTCAAGGCCAGGATCCATG
GGATCCTACTCATTCGTTTCGGAAGAAACAGGTACGTTAATAGTTAATAGCGTACTTCTTTTTCTTGCTT
TCGTGGTATTCTTGCTAGTCACACTAGCCATCCTTACTGCGCTTCGATTGTGTGCGTACTGCTGCAATAT
TGTTAACGTGAGTTTAGTAAAACCAACGGTTTACGTCTACTCGCGTGTTAAAAATCTGAACTCTTCTGAA
GGAGTTCCTGATCTTCTGGTCCTTAATTAAGACGCGATCGCGGCCTCATGGGCCCAGCTTTCTTGTACAA
AGTTGGCATTATAAAAAATAATTGCTCATCAATTTGTTGCAACGAACAGGTCACTATCAGTCAAAATAAA
ATCATTATTTGCCATCCAGCTGATATCCCCTATAGTGAGTCGTATTACATGGTCATAGCTGTTTCCTGGC
AGCTCTGGCCCGTGTCTCAAAATCTCTGATGTTACATTGCACAAGATAAAAATATATCATCATGCCTCCT
CTAGACCAGCCAGGACAGAAATGCCTCGACTTCGCTGCTACCCAAGGTTGCCGGGTGACGCACACCGTGG
AAACGGATGAAGGCACGAACCCAGTGGACATAAGCCTGTTCGGTTCGTAAGCTGTAATGCAAGTAGCGTA
TGCGCTCACGCAACTGGTCCAGAACCTTGACCGAACGCAGCGGTGGTAACGGCGCAGTGGCGGT
Features (pLannotate 1.2.2; 12 found; start..end, strand, type, name):
     92..148     +  CDS            GmR (fragment): gentamycin acetyltransferase; aacC1; confers resistance to gentamycin
    155..946     +  CDS            SmR: aminoglycoside adenylyltransferase (Murphy, 1985); aadA; confers resistance to spectinomycin and streptomycin
   1039..1627    +  rep_origin     ori: high-copy-number ColE1/pMB1/pBR322/pUC origin of replication
   1810..1902    +  CDS            lacI (fragment): lac repressor; lacI; The lac repressor binds to the lac operator to inhibit transcription in E. coli. This inhibition can be relieved by adding lactose or isopropyl-β-D-thiogalactopyranoside (IPTG).
   1957..1984    -  terminator     rrnB T2 terminator: transcription terminator T2 from the E. coli rrnB gene
   2116..2159    +  terminator     rrnB T1 terminator: Escherichia coli rrnB; transcription terminator T1 from the E. coli rrnB gene
   2206..2242    -  CDS            lacZα (fragment): LacZα fragment of β-galactosidase; lacZ fragment
   2258..2354    +  protein_bind   attL1: mutant version of attL; recombination site for the Gateway® LR reaction LR Clonase™
   2387..2611    +  CDS            E: VEMP_SARS - Also known as sM. Experimental evidence at protein level: Swiss-Prot protein existence level 1. Plays a central role in virus morphogenesis and assembly. Acts as a viroporin and self-assembles in host membranes forming pentameric protein-lipid pores that allow ion transport. Also plays a role in the induction of apoptosis (By similarity). Activates the host NLRP3 inflammasome, leading to IL-1beta overproduction. From Severe acute respiratory syndrome coronavirus (SARS-CoV).
   2643..2741    -  protein_bind   attL2: mutant version of attL; recombination site for the Gateway® LR reaction LR Clonase™
   2759..2777    -  promoter       T7 promoter: promoter for bacteriophage T7 RNA polymerase
   2967..2990    +  promoter       Pc promoter (fragment): intI1 (promoter lies within the coding sequence); class 1 integron promoter
