>Addgene plasmid #168839 | pEntry_SARS-CoV-1-Envelope | analyzer sequence | sequence record 327241
CTACCAGCGGTGGTTTGTTTGCCGGATCAAGAGCTACCAACTCTTTTTCCGAAGGTAACTGGCTTCAGCA
GAGCGCAGATACCAAATACTGTCCTTCTAGTGTAGCCGTAGTTAGGCCACCACTTCAAGAACTCTGTAGC
ACCGCCTACATACCTCGCTCTGCTAATCCTGTTACCAGTGGCTGCTGCCAGTGGCGATAAGTCGTGTCTT
ACCGGGTTGGACTCAAGACGATAGTTACCGGATAAGGCGCAGCGGTCGGGCTGAACGGGGGGTTCGTGCA
CACAGCCCAGCTTGGAGCGAACGACCTACACCGAACTGAGATACCTACAGCGTGAGCATTGAGAAAGCGC
CACGCTTCCCGAAGGGAGAAAGGCGGACAGGTATCCGGTAAGCGGCAGGGTCGGAACAGGAGAGCGCACG
AGGGAGCTTCCAGGGGGAAACGCCTGGTATCTTTATAGTCCTGTCGGGTTTCGCCACCTCTGACTTGAGC
GTCGATTTTTGTGATGCTCGTCAGGGGGGCGGAGCCTATGGAAAAACGCCAGCAACGCGGCCTTTTTACG
GTTCCTGGCCTTTTGCTGGCCTTTTGCTCACATGTTCTTTCCTGCGTTATCCCCTGATTCTGTGGATAAC
CGTATTACCGCCTTTGAGTGAGCTGATACCGCTCGCCGCAGCCGAACGACCGAGCGCAGCGAGTCAGTGA
GCGAGGAAGCGGAAGAGCGCCCAATACGCAAACCGCCTCTCCCCGCGCGTTGGCCGATTCATTAATGCAG
CTGGCACGACAGGTTTCCCGACTGGAAAGCGGGCAGTGAGCGCAACGCAATTAATACGCGTACCGCTAGC
CAGGAAGAGTTTGTAGAAACGCAAAAAGGCCATCCGTCAGGATGGCCTTCTGCTTAGTTTGATGCCTGGC
AGTTTATGGCGGGCGTCCTGCCCGCCACCCTCCGGGCCGTTGCTTCACAACGTTCAAATCCGCTCCCGGC
GGATTTGTCCTACTCAGGAGAGCGTTCACCGACAAACAACAGATAAAACGAAAGGCCCAGTCTTCCGACT
GAGCCTTTCGTTTTATTTGATGCCTGGCAGTTCCCTACTCTCGCGTTAACGCTAGCATGGATGTTTTCCC
AGTCACGACGTTGTAAAACGACGGCCAGTCTTAAGCTCGGGCCCCAAATAATGATTTTATTTTGACTGAT
AGTGACCTGTTCGTTGCAACAAATTGATGAGCAATGCTTTTTTATAATGCCAACTTTGTACAAAAAAGCA
GAAGGGCCGTCAAGGCCAGGATCCATGGGATCCTACTCATTCGTTTCGGAAGAAACAGGTACGTTAATAG
TTAATAGCGTACTTCTTTTTCTTGCTTTCGTGGTATTCTTGCTAGTCACACTAGCCATCCTTACTGCGCT
TCGATTGTGTGCGTACTGCTGCAATATTGTTAACGTGAGTTTAGTAAAACCAACGGTTTACGTCTACTCG
CGTGTTAAAAATCTGAACTCTTCTGAAGGAGTTCCTGATCTTCTGGTCCTTAATTAAGACGCGATCGCGG
CCTCATGGGCCCAGCTTTCTTGTACAAAGTTGGCATTATAAAAAATAATTGCTCATCAATTTGTTGCAAC
GAACAGGTCACTATCAGTCAAAATAAAATCATTATTTGCCATCCAGCTGATATCCCCTATAGTGAGTCGT
ATTACATGGTCATAGCTGTTTCCTGGCAGCTCTGGCCCGTGTCTCAAAATCTCTGATGTTACATTGCACA
AGATAAAAATATATCATCATGCCTCCTCTAGACCAGCCAGGACAGAAATGCCTCGACTTCGCTGCTGCCC
AAGGTTGCCGGGTGACGCACACCGTGGAAACGGATGAAGGCACGAACCCAGTGGACATAAGCCTGTTCGG
TTCGTAAGCTGTAATGCAAGTAGCGTATGCGCTCACGCAACTGGTCCAGAACCTTGACCGAACGCAGCGG
TGGTAACGGCGCAGTGGCGGTTTTCATGGCTTGTTATGACTGTTTTTTTGGGGTACAGTCTATGCCTCGG
GCATCCAAGCAGCAAGCGCGTTACGCCGTGGGTCGATGTTTGATGTTATGGAGCAGCAACGATGTTACGC
AGCAGGGCAGTCGCCCTAAAACAAAGTTAAACATCATGAGGGAAGCGGTGATCGCCGAAGTATCGACTCA
ACTATCAGAGGTAGTTGGCGTCATCGAGCGCCATCTCGAACCGACGTTGCTGGCCGTACATTTGTACGGC
TCCGCAGTGGATGGCGGCCTGAAGCCACACAGTGATATTGATTTGCTGGTTACGGTGACCGTAAGGCTTG
ATGAAACAACGCGGCGAGCTTTGATCAACGACCTTTTGGAAACTTCGGCTTCCCCTGGAGAGAGCGAGAT
TCTCCGCGCTGTAGAAGTCACCATTGTTGTGCACGACGACATCATTCCGTGGCGTTATCCAGCTAAGCGC
GAACTGCAATTTGGAGAATGGCAGCGCAATGACATTCTTGCAGGTATCTTCGAGCCAGCCACGATCGACA
TTGATCTGGCTATCTTGCTGACAAAAGCAAGAGAACATAGCGTTGCCTTGGTAGGTCCAGCGGCGGAGGA
ACTCTTTGATCCGGTTCCTGAACAGGATCTATTTGAGGCGCTAAATGAAACCTTAACGCTATGGAACTCG
CCGCCCGACTGGGCTGGCGATGAGCGAAATGTAGTGCTTACGTTGTCCCGCATTTGGTACAGCGCAGTAA
CCGGCAAAATCGCGCCGAAGGATGTCGCTGCCGACTGGGCAATGGAGCGCCTGCCGGCCCAGTATCAGCC
CGTCATACTTGAAGCTAGACAGGCTTATCTTGGACAAGAAGAAGATCGCTTGGCCTCGCGCGCAGATCAG
TTGGAAGAATTTGTCCACTACGTGAAAGGCGAGATCACCAAGGTAGTCGGCAAATAACCCTCGAGCCACC
CATGACCAAAATCCCTTAACGTGAGTTACGCGTCGTTCCACTGAGCGTCAGACCCCGTAGAAAAGATCAA
AGGATCTTCTTGAGATCCTTTTTTTCTGCGCGTAATCTGCTGCTTGCAAACAAAAAAACCACCG
Features (pLannotate 1.2.2; 12 found; start..end, strand, type, name):
    717..809     +  CDS            lacI (fragment): lac repressor; lacI; The lac repressor binds to the lac operator to inhibit transcription in E. coli. This inhibition can be relieved by adding lactose or isopropyl-β-D-thiogalactopyranoside (IPTG).
    864..891     -  terminator     rrnB T2 terminator: transcription terminator T2 from the E. coli rrnB gene
   1023..1066    +  terminator     rrnB T1 terminator: Escherichia coli rrnB; transcription terminator T1 from the E. coli rrnB gene
   1113..1149    -  CDS            lacZα (fragment): LacZα fragment of β-galactosidase; lacZ fragment
   1165..1261    +  protein_bind   attL1: mutant version of attL; recombination site for the Gateway® LR reaction LR Clonase™
   1294..1518    +  CDS            E: VEMP_SARS - Also known as sM. Experimental evidence at protein level: Swiss-Prot protein existence level 1. Plays a central role in virus morphogenesis and assembly. Acts as a viroporin and self-assembles in host membranes forming pentameric protein-lipid pores that allow ion transport. Also plays a role in the induction of apoptosis (By similarity). Activates the host NLRP3 inflammasome, leading to IL-1beta overproduction. From Severe acute respiratory syndrome coronavirus (SARS-CoV).
   1550..1648    -  protein_bind   attL2: mutant version of attL; recombination site for the Gateway® LR reaction LR Clonase™
   1666..1684    -  promoter       T7 promoter: promoter for bacteriophage T7 RNA polymerase
   1874..1897    +  promoter       Pc promoter (fragment): intI1 (promoter lies within the coding sequence); class 1 integron promoter
   2073..2129    +  CDS            GmR (fragment): gentamycin acetyltransferase; aacC1; confers resistance to gentamycin
   2136..2927    +  CDS            SmR: aminoglycoside adenylyltransferase (Murphy, 1985); aadA; confers resistance to spectinomycin and streptomycin
   3020..534     +  rep_origin     ori (across the origin): high-copy-number ColE1/pMB1/pBR322/pUC origin of replication
