[The description below was written by a language model from this plasmid's Addgene catalogue record and pLannotate feature annotations shown in this document.]
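Description:
pEntry_SARS-CoV-1-Envelope is a Gateway-compatible Entry clone built on the pENTR223.1*SfiI backbone, carrying the coding sequence of the SARS-CoV-1 envelope (E) protein. It is a small (about 3.1 kb) bacterial plasmid maintained in E. coli through a high-copy ColE1/pUC-type origin and selected with spectinomycin via the aadA aminoglycoside adenylyltransferase gene (SmR). Short remnants of a gentamicin resistance gene, a class 1 integron Pc promoter, lacI and lacZα are also annotated; these are backbone fragments rather than functional units. The two feature tables supplied describe the same circular sequence with different start coordinates and agree in content.

The roughly 231 bp insert, made by commercial gene synthesis, was cloned between SfiI sites and lies between attL1 and attL2, the recombination sites used in the Gateway LR reaction to move an ORF into attR-containing destination vectors. According to the depositor's comments, the ORF is flanked by a 5′ linker containing a start codon bracketed by BamHI sites and a 3′ linker containing a stop codon between PacI and AsiSI sites, all inside the SfiI sites. rrnB T1 and T2 terminators sit upstream of attL1 and insulate the cassette from read-through transcription. A T7 promoter lies just beyond attL2 and points back toward the insert, so it would yield antisense transcripts. The Entry vector has no promoter for expressing E, so expression depends on the chosen destination vector.

E is a small viroporin involved in virion morphogenesis and assembly. The clone belongs to a collection of human coronavirus protein-coding sequences intended as a flexible source for transfer into expression vectors; specific downstream assays are not stated in the record.
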