Addgene plasmid #168839: pEntry_SARS-CoV-1-Envelope
Purpose: Gateway-compatible Entry vector
Depositing lab: Pascal Falter-Braun. Depositing organization: Helmholtz Munich. Publication: A resource of human coronavirus protein-coding sequences in a flexible, multipurpose Gateway Entry clone collection. Weller B, Lin CW, Pogoutse O, Sauer M, Marin-de la Rosa N, Strobel A, Young V, Knapp JJ, Rayhan A, Falter C, Kim DK, Roth FP, Falter-Braun P. G3 (Bethesda). 2023 Jul 5;13(7):jkad105. doi: 10.1093/g3journal/jkad105. PubMed 37267226.
Backbone
  Vector backbone: pENTR223.1*SfiI
  Backbone size w/o insert (bp): 2800
  Vector type: Gateway-compatible Entry vector
Growth in bacteria
  Bacterial resistance: Spectinomycin, 50 μg/mL
  Growth temperature: 37°C
  Growth strain: DH5alpha
  Copy number: High Copy
Gene/Insert
  Gene/Insert name: SARS-CoV-1-Envelope (alt name: Envelope (E))
  Species: Other
  Insert size (bp): 231
  Entrez Gene: E (a.k.a. sars4)
  Cloning method: Restriction Enzyme; 5′ cloning site SfiI (unknown if destroyed); 3′ cloning site SfiI (unknown if destroyed)
  Sequencing primers: 5′ M13 uni (-21); 3′ M13 rev (-29)
Resource information
  A portion of this plasmid was derived from a plasmid made by: Synthesized by Twist Bioscience
Terms and licenses: Academic/Nonprofit Terms; Industry Terms: Not Available to Industry
Depositor comments: 5'-linker: SfiI-BamHI-ATG-BamHI (GGCCGTCAaggccaggatccatgggatcc), 3'-linker: PacI-TAA-AsiSI-SfiI (cttaatTAAgacgcgatcgcggcctcatGGGCC).
How to cite: pEntry_SARS-CoV-1-Envelope was a gift from Pascal Falter-Braun (Addgene plasmid # 168839 ; http://n2t.net/addgene:168839 ; RRID:Addgene_168839)
