>Addgene plasmid #168839 | pEntry_SARS-CoV-1-Envelope | depositor partial sequence | sequence record 327242 | gene-specific Insert sequence
TACTCATTCGTTTCGGAAGAAACAGGTACGTTAATAGTTAATAGCGTACTTCTTTTTCTTGCTTTCGTGG
TATTCTTGCTAGTCACACTAGCCATCCTTACTGCGCTTCGATTGTGTGCGTACTGCTGCAATATTGTTAA
CGTGAGTTTAGTAAAACCAACGGTTTACGTCTACTCGCGTGTTAAAAATCTGAACTCTTCTGAAGGAGTT
CCTGATCTTCTGGTC
